Addgene plasmid #54345: LI dy F-G
Depositing lab: Martin Parniske. Depositing organization: Ludwig-Maximilians-Universitaet Muenchen (LMU). Publication: A modular plasmid assembly kit for multigene expression, gene silencing and silencing rescue in plants. Binder A, Lambert J, Morbitzer R, Popp C, Ott T, Lahaye T, Parniske M. PLoS One. 2014 Feb 13;9(2):e88218. doi: 10.1371/journal.pone.0088218. eCollection 2014. PubMed 24551083.
Backbone
  Vector backbone: pUC57 (Gent)
  Backbone manufacturer: Parniske lab
  Vector type: cloning vector
Growth in bacteria
  Bacterial resistance: Gentamicin, 10 μg/mL
  Growth temperature: 37°C
  Growth strain: DH5alpha
  Copy number: High Copy
Gene/Insert
  Gene/Insert name: F-G dummy
  Species: Synthetic
  Insert size (bp): 18
  Cloning method: Unknown
  Sequencing primers: 5′ M13-F20; 3′ M13Rev
Terms and licenses: Academic/Nonprofit Terms; Industry Terms: Not Available to Industry
Depositor comments: L1 dummy.
How to cite: LI dy F-G was a gift from Martin Parniske (Addgene plasmid # 54345 ; http://n2t.net/addgene:54345 ; RRID:Addgene_54345)
