[The description below was written by a language model from this plasmid's Addgene catalogue record and pLannotate feature annotations shown in this document.]
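Description:
LI dy F-G is a small (2.5 kb) level I "dummy" module from a modular plasmid assembly kit designed for multigene expression, gene silencing and silencing rescue in plants. It is built on a gentamicin-resistant derivative of the pUC57 cloning vector and is propagated in E. coli as a high-copy plasmid through the ColE1/pUC-type origin of replication. Selection relies on aacC1, a gentamicin acetyltransferase gene of Pseudomonas aeruginosa origin. A class 1 integron Pc promoter is annotated near the end of the circular map, just upstream of this gene, and most likely drives it. The table also shows short remnants of rop, the pBR322 bom region and lacI, which are non-functional fragments carried over from the backbone's ancestry.

The payload is a synthetic 18 bp "F-G dummy" sequence, too short to be picked up as a feature in the annotation. It presumably lies in the unannotated gap between the lacZα fragment and the lac operator, promoter and CAP binding site, which is the usual pUC cloning region and is flanked by the M13 forward and reverse sequencing primer sites. The insert encodes no gene, promoter or tag. As the name and the depositor's "L1 dummy" comment suggest, it serves as a placeholder for the F-G position of the kit's modular assembly scheme, so that a higher-order construct can be assembled when no functional part is wanted in that slot. The record does not state the cloning method, the restriction enzymes used or the identity of the flanking fusion sites. The plasmid is an assembly intermediate, not an expression vector in its own right.
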