Features (pLannotate 1.2.2; 10 found; start..end, strand, type, name):
    115..645     +  CDS            aacC1: AACC1_PSEAI - Experimental evidence at protein level: Swiss-Prot protein existence level 1. Responsible for gentamicin resistance and has a limited substrate range. From Pseudomonas aeruginosa.
    762..797     +  CDS            rop (fragment): Rop protein, which maintains plasmids at low copy number; rop
    899..998     +  misc_feature   bom (fragment): basis of mobility region from pBR322
   1004..1161    -  CDS            lacZα (fragment): LacZα fragment of β-galactosidase; lacZ fragment
   1317..1333    -  protein_bind   lac operator: The lac repressor binds to the lac operator to inhibit transcription in E. coli. This inhibition can be relieved by adding lactose or isopropyl-β-D-thiogalactopyranoside (IPTG). lac repressor encoded by lacI
   1341..1371    -  promoter       lac promoter: promoter for the E. coli lac operon
   1386..1407    -  protein_bind   CAP binding site: CAP binding activates transcription in the presence of cAMP. E. coli catabolite activator protein
   1420..1512    -  CDS            lacI (fragment): lac repressor; lacI; The lac repressor binds to the lac operator to inhibit transcription in E. coli. This inhibition can be relieved by adding lactose or isopropyl-β-D-thiogalactopyranoside (IPTG).
   1695..2283    -  rep_origin     ori: high-copy-number ColE1/pMB1/pBR322/pUC origin of replication
   2398..2426    +  promoter       Pc promoter: intI1 (promoter lies within the coding sequence); class 1 integron promoter
>Addgene plasmid #54345 | LI dy F-G | depositor full sequence | sequence record 84565 | Full Sequence
TGGCGGTTTTCATGGCTTGTTATGACTGTTTTTTTGTACAGTCTATGCCTCGGGCATCCAAGCAGCAAGC
GCGTTACGCCGTGGGTCGATGTTTGATGTTATGGAGCAGCAACGATGTTACGCAGCAGCAACGATGTTAC
GCAGCAGGGCAGTCGCCCTAAAACAAAGTTAGGTGGCTCAAGTATGGGCATCATTCGCACATGTAGGCTC
GGCCCTGACCAAGTCAAATCCATGCGGGCTGCTCTTGATCTTTTCGGTCGTGAGTTCGGCGACGTAGCCA
CCTACTCCCAACATCAGCCGGACTCCGATTACCTCGGGAACTTGCTCCGTAGTAAGACATTCATCGCGCT
TGCTGCCTTCGACCAAGAAGCGGTTGTTGGCGCTCTCGCGGCTTACGTTCTGCCCAGGTTTGAGCAGCCG
CGTAGTGAGATCTATATCTATGATCTCGCAGTCTCCGGCGAGCACCGGAGGCAGGGCATTGCCACCGCGC
TCATCAATCTCCTCAAGCATGAGGCCAACGCGCTTGGTGCTTATGTGATCTACGTGCAAGCAGATTACGG
TGACGATCCCGCAGTGGCTCTCTATACAAAGTTGGGCATACGGGAAGAAGTGATGCACTTTGATATCGAC
CCAAGTACCGCCACCTAACAATTCGTTCAAGCCGAGATCGGCTTCCCGGCCGCGGAGTTGTTCGGTAAAT
TGTCACAACGCCGCTCATGACATTAACCTATAAAAATAGGCGTATCACGAGGCCCTTTTGTCTCGCGCGT
TTCGGTGATGACGGTGAAAACCTCTGACACATGCAGCTCCCGGAGAAGGTCACAGCTTGTCTGTAAGCGG
ATGCCGGGAGCAGACAAGCCCGTCAGGGCGCGTCAGCGGGTGTTGGCGGGTGTCGGGGCTGGCTTAACTA
TGCGGCATCAGAGCAGATTGTACTGAGAGTGCACCATATGCGGTGTGAAATACCGCACAGATGCGTAAGG
AGAAAATACCGCATCAGGCGCCATTCGCCATTCAGGCTGCGCAACTGTTGGGAAGGGCGATCGGTGCGGG
CCTCTTCGCTATTACGCCAGCTGGCGAAAGGGGGATGTGCTGCAAGGCGATTAAGTTGGGTAACGCCAGG
GTTTTCCCAGTCACGACGTTGTAAAACGACGGCCAGTGAATTCGAGCTCGGTACCTCGCGAATGCATCTA
GATATCGGATCCCTTGGTCTCTTGAGTGACCTAAGCTAGCCTAGTGTCTGAGACCGGGCCCGTCGACTGC
AGAGGCCTGCATGCAAGCTTGGCGTAATCATGGTCATAGCTGTTTCCTGTGTGAAATTGTTATCCGCTCA
CAATTCCACACAACATACGAGCCGGAAGCATAAAGTGTAAAGCCTGGGGTGCCTAATGAGTGAGCTAACT
CACATTAATTGCGTTGCGCTCACTGCCCGCTTTCCAGTCGGGAAACCTGTCGTGCCAGCTGCATTAATGA
ATCGGCCAACGCGCGGGGAGAGGCGGTTTGCGTATTGGGCGCTCTTCCGCTTCCTCGCTCACTGACTCGC
TGCGCTCGGTCGTTCGGCTGCGGCGAGCGGTATCAGCTCACTCAAAGGCGGTAATACGGTTATCCACAGA
ATCAGGGGATAACGCAGGAAAGAACATGTGAGCAAAAGGCCAGCAAAAGGCCAGGAACCGTAAAAAGGCC
GCGTTGCTGGCGTTTTTCCATAGGCTCCGCCCCCCTGACGAGCATCACAAAAATCGACGCTCAAGTCAGA
GGTGGCGAAACCCGACAGGACTATAAAGATACCAGGCGTTTCCCCCTGGAAGCTCCCTCGTGCGCTCTCC
TGTTCCGACCCTGCCGCTTACCGGATACCTGTCCGCCTTTCTCCCTTCGGGAAGCGTGGCGCTTTCTCAT
AGCTCACGCTGTAGGTATCTCAGTTCGGTGTAGGTCGTTCGCTCCAAGCTGGGCTGTGTGCACGAACCCC
CCGTTCAGCCCGACCGCTGCGCCTTATCCGGTAACTATCGTCTTGAGTCCAACCCGGTAAGACACGACTT
ATCGCCACTGGCAGCAGCCACTGGTAACAGGATTAGCAGAGCGAGGTATGTAGGCGGTGCTACAGAGTTC
TTGAAGTGGTGGCCTAACTACGGCTACACTAGAAGAACAGTATTTGGTATCTGCGCTCTGCTGAAGCCAG
TTACCTTCGGAAAAAGAGTTGGTAGCTCTTGATCCGGCAAACAAACCACCGCTGGTAGCGGTGGTTTTTT
TGTTTGCAAGCAGCAGATTACGCGCAGAAAAAAAGGATCTCAAGAAGATCCTTTGATCTTTTCTACGGGG
TCTGACGCTCAGTGGAACGAAAACTCACGTTAAGGGATTTTGGTCATGAGGCGCACACCGTGGAAACGGA
TGAAGGCACGAACCCAGTTGACATAAGCCTGTTCGGTTCGTAAACTGTAATGCAAGTAGCGTATGCGCTC
ACGCAACTGGTCCAGAACCTTGACCGAACGCAGCGGTGGTAACGGCGCAG
