>Addgene plasmid #54345 | LI dy F-G | addgene partial sequence | sequence record 90097 | M13pUC-Fwd 5'-CCCAGTCACGACGTTGTAAAACG-3'
CTCGCGAATGCATCTAGATATCGGATCCCTTGGTCTCTTGAGTGACCTAAGCTAGCCTAGTGTCTGAGAC
CGGGCCCGTCGACTGCAGAGGCCTGCATGCAAGCTTGGCGTAATCATGGTCATAGCTGTTTCCTGTGTGA
AATTGTTATCCGCTCACAATTCCACACAACATACGAGCCGGAAGCATAAAGTGTAAAGCCTGGGGTGCCT
AATGAGTGAGCTAACTCACATTAATTGCGTTGCGCTCACTGCCCGCTTTCCAGTCGGGAAACCTGTCGTG
CCAGCTGCATTAATGAATCGGCCAACGCGCGGGGAGAGGCGGTTTGCGTATTGGGCGCTCTTCCGCTTCC
TCGCTCACTGACTCGCTGCGCTCGGTCGTTCGGCTGCGGCGAGCGGTATCAGCTCACTCAAAGGCGGTAA
TACGGTTATCCACAGAATCAGGGGATAACGCAGGAAAGAACATGTGAGCAAAAGGCCAGCAAAAGGCCAG
GAACCGTAAAAAGGCCGCGTTGCTGGCGTTTTTCCATAGGCTCCGCCCCCCTGACGAGCATCACAAAAAT
CGACGCTCAAGTCAGAGGTGGCGAAACCCGACAGGACTATAAAGATACCAGGCGTTTCCCCCTGGAAGCT
CCCTCGTGCGCTCTCCTGTTCCGACCCTGCCGCTTACCGGATACCTGTCCGCCTTTCTCCCTTCGGGAAG
CGTGGCGCTTTCTCATAGCTCACGCTGTAGGTATCTCAGTTCGGTGTAGGTCGTTCGCTCCAAGCTGGGC
TGTGTGCACGAACCCCCCGTTCAGCCCGACCGCTGCGCCTTATCCGGTAACTATCGTCTTGAGTCCAACC
CGGTAAGACACGACTTATCGCCACTGGCAGCAGCCACTGGTAACAGGATTAGCAGAGCGAGGTATGTAGG
CGGTGCTACAGAGTTCTTGAAGTGGTGGCCTAACTACGGCTACACTAGAAGAACAGTATTTGGTATCTGC
GCTCTGCTGAAGCCAGTTACCTTCGGAAAAAGAGTTGGTAGCTCTTGATCCGGCAA
