>Addgene plasmid #54345 | LI dy F-G | addgene partial sequence | sequence record 90099 | M13pUC-Rev 5'-AGCGGATAACAATTTCACACAGG-3'
AGCTTGCATGCAGGCCTCTGCAGTCGACGGGCCCGGTCTCAGACACTAGGCTAGCTTAGGTCACTCAAGA
GACCAAGGGATCCGATATCTAGATGCATTCGCGAGGTACCGAGCTCGAATTCACTGGCCGTCGTTTTACA
ACGTCGTGACTGGGAAAACCCTGGCGTTACCCAACTTAATCGCCTTGCAGCACATCCCCCTTTCGCCAGC
TGGCGTAATAGCGAAGAGGCCCGCACCGATCGCCCTTCCCAACAGTTGCGCAGCCTGAATGGCGAATGGC
GCCTGATGCGGTATTTTCTCCTTACGCATCTGTGCGGTATTTCACACCGCATATGGTGCACTCTCAGTAC
AATCTGCTCTGATGCCGCATAGTTAAGCCAGCCCCGACACCCGCCAACACCCGCTGACGCGCCCTGACGG
GCTTGTCTGCTCCCGGCATCCGCTTACAGACAAGCTGTGACCTTCTCCGGGAGCTGCATGTGTCAGAGGT
TTTCACCGTCATCACCGAAACGCGCGAGACAAAAGGGCCTCGTGATACGCCTATTTTTATAGGTTAATGT
CATGAGCGGCGTTGTGACAATTTACCGAACAACTCCGCGGCCGGGAAGCCGATCTCGGCTTGAACGAATT
GTTAGGTGGCGGTACTTGGGTCGATATCAAAGTGCATCACTTCTTCCCGTATGCCCAACTTTGTATAGAG
AGCCACTGCGGGATCGTCACCGTAATCTGCTTGCACGTAGATCACATAAGCACCAAGCGCGTTGGCCTCA
TGCTTGAGGAGATTGATGAGCGCGGTGGCAATGCCCTGCCTCCGGTGCTCTCCGGAGACTGCGAGATCAT
AGATATAGATCTCACTACGCGGCTGCTCAAACTTGGGCAGAACGTAAGCCGCGAGAGCGCCAACAACCGC
TTCTTGGTCGAAGGCAGCAAGCGCGATGAATGTCTTACTACGGAGCAAGTTCCCGAGGTAATCGGA
